Addgene plasmid #58088: tdTomato-Dectin1A-C-10
Purpose: Localization: Membrane, Excitation: 554, Emission: 581
Depositing lab: Michael Davidson. Depositing organization: Florida State University, Tallahassee.
Backbone
  Vector backbone: tdTomato-C1
  Backbone size w/o insert (bp): 4750
  Vector type: Mammalian Expression
  Selectable markers: Neomycin (select with G418)
Growth in bacteria
  Bacterial resistance: Kanamycin, 50 μg/mL
  Growth temperature: 37°C
  Growth strain: DH5alpha
  Copy number: High Copy
Gene/Insert
  Gene/Insert name: Dectin1A (alt name: NP_922938.1)
  Species: H. sapiens (human)
  Entrez Gene: CLEC7A (a.k.a. BGR, CANDF4, CD369, CLECSF12, DECTIN1, SCARE2)
  Promoter: CMV
  Tag / fusion protein: tdTomato (N terminal on backbone)
  Cloning method: Unknown
  Sequencing primers: 5′ CMV-F; 3′ SV40pA-R
Terms and licenses: Academic/Nonprofit Terms; Industry Terms: Not Available to Industry
Depositor comments: . Excitation = 554; Emission = 581
How to cite: tdTomato-Dectin1A-C-10 was a gift from Michael Davidson (Addgene plasmid # 58088 ; http://n2t.net/addgene:58088 ; RRID:Addgene_58088)
