[The description below was written by a language model from this plasmid's Addgene catalogue record.]
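Description:
tdTomato-Dectin1A-C-10 is a mammalian expression plasmid built on the tdTomato-C1 backbone (about 4.75 kb without the insert) that encodes a fluorescent fusion of human Dectin-1 isoform A, the product of the CLEC7A gene, a C-type lectin pattern-recognition receptor. A CMV promoter drives strong constitutive transcription in transfected mammalian cells. The tdTomato tag is carried on the backbone and sits at the N-terminus of the fusion, so the Dectin1A coding sequence lies downstream of the fluorescent protein. The "C-10" in the name probably refers to this C-type vector layout and a 10-residue linker between the two parts, but the record does not say so explicitly. An SV40 polyadenylation region downstream of the insert is implied by the listed 3′ sequencing primer, although no feature table is provided to confirm the detailed layout.

The plasmid is maintained at high copy in E. coli under kanamycin selection. It also carries a neomycin resistance marker, which allows G418 selection of stably transfected mammalian cells. The bacterial origin of replication and the cloning method are not stated in the record.

The stated purpose is as a localization marker: the fusion labels the membrane, consistent with Dectin-1 being a transmembrane receptor. tdTomato is a bright tandem-dimer red-orange fluorescent protein, recorded here with excitation at 554 nm and emission at 581 nm. The construct is therefore suited to live- or fixed-cell fluorescence imaging of membrane distribution or Dectin-1 localization and trafficking, alone or in multicolour experiments with spectrally distinct fluorophores.
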