>Addgene plasmid #58088 | tdTomato-Dectin1A-C-10 | addgene partial sequence | sequence record 117707 | mCherry-F2 5'-tggcatggacgagctgtac-3'
AGCTTCGAATTCTGCAGTCGACGGTACCGCGGGCCCGGGATCTGGCAGCAGTGGAGGTGAATATCATCCT
GATTTAGAAAATTTGGATGAAGATGGATATACTCAATTACACTTCGACTCTCAAAGCAATACCAGGATAG
CTGTTGTTTCAGAGAAAGGATCGTGTGCTGCATCTCCTCCTTGGCGCCTCATTGCTGTAATTTTGGGAAT
CCTATGCTTGGTAATACTGGTGATAGCTGTGGTCCTGGGTACCATGGCTATTTGGAGATCCAATTCAGGA
AGCAACACATTGGAGAATGGCTACTTTCTATCAAGAAATAAAGAGAACCACAGTCAACCCACACAATCAT
CTTTAGAAGACAGTGTGACTCCTACCAAAGCTGTCAAAACCACAGGGGTTCTTTCCAGCCCTTGTCCTCC
TAATTGGATTATATATGAGAAGAGCTGTTATCTATTCAGCATGTCACTAAATTCCTGGGATGGAAGTAAA
AGACAATGCTGGCAACTGGGCTCTAATCTCCTAAAGATAGACAGCTCAAATGAATTGGGATTTATAGTAA
AACAAGTGTCTTCCCAACCTGATAATTCATTTTGGATAGGCCTTTCTCGGCCCCAGACTGAAGTACCATG
GCTCTGGGAGGATGGATCAACATTCTCTTCTAACTTATTTCAGATCAGAACCACAGCTACCCAAGAAAAC
CCATCTCCAAATTGTGTATGGATTCACGTGTCAGTCATTTATGACCAACTGTGTAGTGTGCCCTCATATA
GTATTTGTGAGAAGAAGTTTTCAATGTAAGAATTCTGCAGTCGACGGTACCGCGGGCCCGGGATCCACCG
