>Addgene plasmid #58088 | tdTomato-Dectin1A-C-10 | addgene partial sequence | sequence record 118205 | CMV-F 5'-CGCAAATGGGCGGTAGGCGTG-3'
CCGTCAGATCCGCTAGCGCTACCGGTCGCCACCATGGTGAGCAAGGGCGAGGAGGTCATCAAAGAGTTCA
TGCGCTTCAAGGTGCGCATGGAGGGCTCCATGAACGGCCACGAGTTCGAGATCGAGGGCGAGGGCGAGGG
CCGCCCCTACGAGGGCACCCAGACCGCCAAGCTGAAGGTGACCAAGGGCGGCCCCCTGCCCTTCGCCTGG
GACATCCTGTCCCCCCAGTTCATGTACGGCTCCAAGGCGTACGTGAAGCACCCCGCCGACATCCCCGATT
ACAAGAAGCTGTCCTTCCCCGAGGGCTTCAAGTGGGAGCGCGTGATGAACTTCGAGGACGGCGGTCTGGT
GACCGTGACCCAGGACTCCTCCCTGCAGGACGGCACGCTGATCTACAAGGTGAAGATGCGCGGCACCAAC
TTCCCCCCCGACGGCCCCGTAATGCAGAAGAAGACCATGGGCTGGGAGGCCTCCACCGAGCGCCTGTACC
CCCGCGACGGCGTGCTGAAGGGCGAGATCCACCAGGCCCTGAAGCTGAAGGACGGCGGCCACTACCTGGT
GGAGTTCAAGACCATCTACATGGCCAAGAAGCCCGTGCAACTGCCCGGCTACTACTACGTGGACACCAAG
CTGGACATCACCTCCCACAACGAGGACTACACCATCGTGGAACAGTACGAGCGCTCCGAGGGCCGCCACC
ACCTGTTCCTGGGGCATGG
